Addgene plasmid #55941: mStrawberry-Mito-7
Purpose: Localization: Mitochondria, Excitation: 574, Emission: 596
Depositing lab: Michael Davidson. Depositing organization: Florida State University, Tallahassee.
Backbone
  Vector backbone: mStrawberry
  Backbone size w/o insert (bp): 4750
  Vector type: Mammalian Expression
  Selectable markers: Neomycin (select with G418)
Growth in bacteria
  Bacterial resistance: Kanamycin, 50 μg/mL
  Growth temperature: 37°C
  Growth strain: DH5alpha
  Copy number: High Copy
Gene/Insert
  Gene/Insert name: Mito (alt name: NM_004074.2)
  Species: H. sapiens (human)
  Entrez Gene: COX8A (a.k.a. COX, COX8, COX8-2, COX8L, MC4DN15, VIII, VIII-L)
  Promoter: CMV
  Tag / fusion protein: mStrawberry (C terminal on insert)
  Cloning method: Unknown
  Sequencing primers: 5′ CMV-F; 3′ SV40pA-R
Terms and licenses: Academic/Nonprofit Terms; Industry Terms: Not Available to Industry
Depositor comments: . Excitation = 574; Emission = 596
How to cite: mStrawberry-Mito-7 was a gift from Michael Davidson (Addgene plasmid # 55941 ; http://n2t.net/addgene:55941 ; RRID:Addgene_55941)
