[The description below was written by a language model from this plasmid's Addgene catalogue record.]
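Description:
mStrawberry-Mito-7 is a mammalian expression plasmid that produces a mitochondria-targeted red fluorescent protein for live- or fixed-cell imaging. It is built on an mStrawberry fluorescent-protein vector backbone of about 4.75 kb (excluding the insert), is maintained as a high-copy plasmid in E. coli under kanamycin selection, and carries a neomycin resistance marker so that transfected mammalian cells can be selected with G418. No feature table accompanies the record, so the specific origin of replication and the promoters driving the resistance marker are not stated. The use of an SV40 polyA reverse sequencing primer suggests that an SV40 polyadenylation signal lies downstream of the expression cassette.

The insert, named "Mito", derives from human COX8A, which encodes cytochrome c oxidase subunit VIII. It is placed under the CMV promoter, a strong constitutive promoter in most mammalian cell lines. mStrawberry is fused to the C-terminal end of the insert, leaving the COX8A-derived sequence at the N-terminus of the fusion, which is where a mitochondrial presequence must sit to direct import into the organelle. The record does not say how much of the COX8A coding sequence is included, nor does it define the "7" in the name. The fusion labels mitochondria with a fluorophore that has an excitation maximum of 574 nm and an emission maximum of 596 nm. The construct is therefore suited to use as an organelle marker for visualising mitochondrial morphology, distribution and dynamics, or as a red counterstain alongside green or cyan fusion proteins in multicolour microscopy.
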