>Addgene plasmid #55941 | mStrawberry-Mito-7 | depositor partial sequence | sequence record 86845 | insert sequence
GACGTCAGATCCGCTAGCATGTCCGTCCTGACGCCGCTGCTGCTGCGGGGCTTGACAGGCTCGGCCCGGC
GGCTCCCAGTGCCGCGCGCCAAGATCCATTCGTTGGGGGATCCACCGGTGGCTACCATGGTGAGCAAGGG
CGAGGAGAATAACATGGCCATCATCAAGGAGTTCATGCGCTTCAAGGTGCGCATGGAGGGCTCCGTGAAC
GGCCACGAGTTCGAGATCGAGGGCGAGGGCGAGGGCCGCCCCTACGAGGGCACCCAGACCGCCAAGCTGA
AGGTGACCAAGGGTGGCCCCCTGCCCTTCGCCTGGGACATCCTAACCCCCAACTTCACCTACGGCTCCAA
GGCCTACGTGAAGCACCCCGCCGACATCCCCGACTACTTGAAGCTGTCCTTCCCCGAGGGCTTCAAGTGG
GAGCGCGTGATGAACTTCGAGGACGGCGGCGTGGTGACCGTGACCCAGGACTCCTCCCTGCAGGACGGCG
AGTTCATCTACAAGGTGAAGCTGCGCGGCACCAACTTCCCCTCCGACGGCCCCGTAATGCAGAAGAAGAC
CATGGGCTGGGAGGCCTCCTCCGAGCGGATGTACCCCGAGGACGGCGCCCTGAAGGGCGAGATCAAGATG
AGGCTGAAGCTGAAGGACGGCGGCCACTACGACGCTGAGGTCAAGACCACCTACAAGGCCAAGAAGCCCG
TGCAGCTGCCCGGCGCCTACATCGTCGGCATCAAGTTGGACATCACCTCCCACAACGAGGACTACACCAT
CGTGGAACTGTACGAACGCGCCGAGGGCCGCCACTCCACCGGCGGCATGGACGAGCTGTACAAGTAAGCG
GCCGCGACTCTAGATCATAATCAGCCATACCACATTTGTAGAGGTTTTACTTGCTTTAAAAAACCTCCCA
CACCTCCCCCTGAACCTGAAACATAAAATGAATGCAATTGTTGTTGTTAACTTGTTATTGCAGCTTATAA
TGG
