LOCUS       Exported 4749 bp ds-DNA circular SYN 12-MAY-2021
DEFINITION  Localization: Mitochondria, Excitation: 574, Emission: 596.
ACCESSION   .
VERSION     .
KEYWORDS    mStrawberry-Mito-7
SOURCE      synthetic DNA construct
  ORGANISM  synthetic DNA construct
REFERENCE   1 (bases 1 to 4749)
  TITLE     Davidson Red fluorescent proteins
REFERENCE   2 (bases 1 to 4749)
  AUTHORS   .
  TITLE     Direct Submission
  JOURNAL   Exported May 12, 2021 from SnapGene Server 1.1.58
            http://www.snapgene.com
FEATURES             Location/Qualifiers
     source          1..4749
                     /organism="synthetic DNA construct"
                     /mol_type="other DNA"
     enhancer        119..422
                     /label=CMV enhancer
                     /note="human cytomegalovirus immediate early enhancer"
     promoter        423..626
                     /label=CMV promoter
                     /note="human cytomegalovirus (CMV) immediate early
                     promoter"
     primer_bind     577..597
                     /label=CMV-F
                     /note="Human CMV immediate early promoter, forward primer"
     CDS             655..729
                     /codon_start=1
                     /product="mitochondrial presequence of human cytochrome c
                     oxidase subunit VIII (Rizutto et al., 1989)"
                     /label=COX8 presequence
                     /translation="MSVLTPLLLRGLTGSARRLPVPRAK"
     CDS             763..1473
                     /codon_start=1
                     /product="monomeric derivative of DsRed fluorescent
                     protein"
                     /label=mStrawberry
                     /note="mammalian codon-optimized"
                     /translation="MVSKGEENNMAIIKEFMRFKVRMEGSVNGHEFEIEGEGEGRPYEG
                     TQTAKLKVTKGGPLPFAWDILTPNFTYGSKAYVKHPADIPDYLKLSFPEGFKWERVMNF
                     EDGGVVTVTQDSSLQDGEFIYKVKLRGTNFPSDGPVMQKKTMGWEASSERMYPEDGALK
                     GEIKMRLKLKDGGHYDAEVKTTYKAKKPVQLPGAYIVGIKLDITSHNEDYTIVELYERA
                     EGRHSTGGMDELYK"
     primer_bind     complement(908..926)
                     /label=mCherry-R
                     /note="mCherry, reverse primer"
     primer_bind     1176..1195
                     /label=mCherry-F
                     /note="mCherry, forward primer"
     polyA_signal    1595..1716
                     /label=SV40 poly(A) signal
                     /note="SV40 polyadenylation signal"
     primer_bind     complement(1632..1651)
                     /label=SV40pA-R
                     /note="SV40 polyA, reverse primer"
     primer_bind     1686..1705
                     /label=EBV-rev
                     /note="SV40 polyA terminator, reverse primer"
     rep_origin      complement(1723..2178)
                     /direction=LEFT
                     /label=f1 ori
                     /note="f1 bacteriophage origin of replication; arrow
                     indicates direction of (+) strand synthesis"
     primer_bind     complement(1860..1881)
                     /label=F1ori-F
                     /note="F1 origin, forward primer"
     primer_bind     2072..2091
                     /label=F1ori-R
                     /note="F1 origin, reverse primer"
     promoter        2205..2309
                     /gene="bla"
                     /label=AmpR promoter
     promoter        2311..2668
                     /label=SV40 promoter
                     /note="SV40 enhancer and early promoter"
     primer_bind     complement(2334..2354)
                     /label=pBABE 3'
                     /note="SV40 enhancer, reverse primer for pBABE vectors"
     rep_origin      2519..2654
                     /label=SV40 ori
                     /note="SV40 origin of replication"
     primer_bind     2581..2600
                     /label=SV40pro-F
                     /note="SV40 promoter/origin, forward primer"
     CDS             2703..3497
                     /codon_start=1
                     /gene="aph(3')-II (or nptII)"
                     /product="aminoglycoside phosphotransferase from Tn5"
                     /label=NeoR/KanR
                     /note="confers resistance to neomycin, kanamycin, and G418
                     (Geneticin(R))"
                     /translation="MIEQDGLHAGSPAAWVERLFGYDWAQQTIGCSDAAVFRLSAQGRP
                     VLFVKTDLSGALNELQDEAARLSWLATTGVPCAAVLDVVTEAGRDWLLLGEVPGQDLLS
                     SHLAPAEKVSIMADAMRRLHTLDPATCPFDHQAKHRIERARTRMEAGLVDQDDLDEEHQ
                     GLAPAELFARLKASMPDGEDLVVTHGDACLPNIMVENGRFSGFIDCGRLGVADRYQDIA
                     LATRDIAEELGGEWADRFLVLYGIAAPDSQRIAFYRLLDEFF"
     primer_bind     complement(2757..2776)
                     /label=Neo-R
                     /note="Neomycin resistance gene, reverse primer"
     primer_bind     3367..3386
                     /label=Neo-F
                     /note="Neomycin resistance gene, forward primer"
     primer_bind     complement(3685..3704)
                     /label=TK-pA-R
                     /note="Thymidine kinase polyA, reverse primer"
     polyA_signal    3729..3776
                     /label=HSV TK poly(A) signal
                     /note="herpes simplex virus thymidine kinase
                     polyadenylation signal (Cole and Stacy, 1985)"
     rep_origin      4105..4693
                     /direction=RIGHT
                     /label=ori
                     /note="high-copy-number ColE1/pMB1/pBR322/pUC origin of
                     replication"
     primer_bind     4594..4613
                     /label=pBR322ori-F
                     /note="pBR322 origin, forward primer"
ORIGIN
        1 catgttcttt cctgcgttat cccctgattc tgtggataac cgtattaccg ccatgcatta
       61 gttattaata gtaatcaatt acggggtcat tagttcatag cccatatatg gagttccgcg
      121 ttacataact tacggtaaat ggcccgcctg gctgaccgcc caacgacccc cgcccattga
      181 cgtcaataat gacgtatgtt cccatagtaa cgccaatagg gactttccat tgacgtcaat
      241 gggtggagta tttacggtaa actgcccact tggcagtaca tcaagtgtat catatgccaa
      301 gtacgccccc tattgacgtc aatgacggta aatggcccgc ctggcattat gcccagtaca
      361 tgaccttatg ggactttcct acttggcagt acatctacgt attagtcatc gctattacca
      421 tggtgatgcg gttttggcag tacatcaatg ggcgtggata gcggtttgac tcacggggat
      481 ttccaagtct ccaccccatt gacgtcaatg ggagtttgtt ttggcaccaa aatcaacggg
      541 actttccaaa atgtcgtaac aactccgccc cattgacgca aatgggcggt aggcgtgtac
      601 ggtgggaggt ctatataagc agagctggtt tagtgaaccg tcagatccgc tagcatgtcc
      661 gtcctgacgc cgctgctgct gcggggcttg acaggctcgg cccggcggct cccagtgccg
      721 cgcgccaaga tccattcgtt gggggatcca ccggtggcta ccatggtgag caagggcgag
      781 gagaataaca tggccatcat caaggagttc atgcgcttca aggtgcgcat ggagggctcc
      841 gtgaacggcc acgagttcga gatcgagggc gagggcgagg gccgccccta cgagggcacc
      901 cagaccgcca agctgaaggt gaccaagggt ggccccctgc ccttcgcctg ggacatccta
      961 acccccaact tcacctacgg ctccaaggcc tacgtgaagc accccgccga catccccgac
     1021 tacttgaagc tgtccttccc cgagggcttc aagtgggagc gcgtgatgaa cttcgaggac
     1081 ggcggcgtgg tgaccgtgac ccaggactcc tccctgcagg acggcgagtt catctacaag
     1141 gtgaagctgc gcggcaccaa cttcccctcc gacggccccg taatgcagaa gaagaccatg
     1201 ggctgggagg cctcctccga gcggatgtac cccgaggacg gcgccctgaa gggcgagatc
     1261 aagatgaggc tgaagctgaa ggacggcggc cactacgacg ctgaggtcaa gaccacctac
     1321 aaggccaaga agcccgtgca gctgcccggc gcctacatcg tcggcatcaa gttggacatc
     1381 acctcccaca acgaggacta caccatcgtg gaactgtacg aacgcgccga gggccgccac
     1441 tccaccggcg gcatggacga gctgtacaag taagcggccg cgactctaga tcataatcag
     1501 ccataccaca tttgtagagg ttttacttgc tttaaaaaac ctcccacacc tccccctgaa
     1561 cctgaaacat aaaatgaatg caattgttgt tgttaacttg tttattgcag cttataatgg
     1621 ttacaaataa agcaatagca tcacaaattt cacaaataaa gcattttttt cactgcattc
     1681 tagttgtggt ttgtccaaac tcatcaatgt atcttaaggc gtaaattgta agcgttaata
     1741 ttttgttaaa attcgcgtta aatttttgtt aaatcagctc attttttaac caataggccg
     1801 aaatcggcaa aatcccttat aaatcaaaag aatagaccga gatagggttg agtgttgttc
     1861 cagtttggaa caagagtcca ctattaaaga acgtggactc caacgtcaaa ggnnnnnnnn
     1921 nnnnnnnnnn nnnnnnnnnn nnnnnnnnnn nnnnnnnnnn ntnnnnnnnn nnnnnnnnnn
     1981 nnnnnnnnnn nnnnnnnnnn nnnnnnnnnn nnnnnnnnnn nnnnnnnnnn nnnnnnnnnn
     2041 nnnnnnnnnn nnngnnnnnn nnnnnnnnnn nnnnnnnnnn nnnnnnnnnn nnnnnnnnnn
     2101 nnnnnnnnnn nnnnnnnnnn nnnnnnnnnn nnnnnnnnnn nnnnnnnnnn nnnnnnnnnn
     2161 nnnnnnnnnn nnnnnnnnca ggtggcactt ttcggggaaa tgtgcgcgga acccctattt
     2221 gtttattttt ctaaatacat tcaaatatgt atccgctcat gagacaataa ccctgataaa
     2281 tgcttcaata atattgaaaa aggaagagtc ctgaggcgga aagaaccagc tgtggaatgt
     2341 gtgtcagtta gggtgtggaa agtccccagg ctccccagca ggcagaagta tgcaaagcat
     2401 gcatctcaat tagtcagcaa ccaggtgtgg aaagtcccca ggctccccag caggcagaag
     2461 tatgcaaagc atgcatctca attagtcagc aaccatagtc ccgcccctaa ctccgcccat
     2521 cccgccccta actccgccca gttccgccca ttctccgccc catggctgac taattttttt
     2581 tatttatgca gaggccgagg ccgcctcggc ctctgagcta ttccagaagt agtgaggagg
     2641 cttttttgga ggcctaggct tttgcaaaga tcgatcaaga gacaggatga ggatcgtttc
     2701 gcatgattga acaagatgga ttgcacgcag gttctccggc cgcttgggtg gagaggctat
     2761 tcggctatga ctgggcacaa cagacaatcg gctgctctga tgccgccgtg ttccggctgt
     2821 cagcgcaggg gcgcccggtt ctttttgtca agaccgacct gtccggtgcc ctgaatgaac
     2881 tgcaagacga ggcagcgcgg ctatcgtggc tggccacgac gggcgttcct tgcgcagctg
     2941 tgctcgacgt tgtcactgaa gcgggaaggg actggctgct attgggcgaa gtgccggggc
     3001 aggatctcct gtcatctcac cttgctcctg ccgagaaagt atccatcatg gctgatgcaa
     3061 tgcggcggct gcatacgctt gatccggcta cctgcccatt cgaccaccaa gcgaaacatc
     3121 gcatcgagcg agcacgtact cggatggaag ccggtcttgt cgatcaggat gatctggacg
     3181 aagagcatca ggggctcgcg ccagccgaac tgttcgccag gctcaaggcg agcatgcccg
     3241 acggcgagga tctcgtcgtg acccatggcg atgcctgctt gccgaatatc atggtggaaa
     3301 atggccgctt ttctggattc atcgactgtg gccggctggg tgtggcggac cgctatcagg
     3361 acatagcgtt ggctacccgt gatattgctg aagagcttgg cggcgaatgg gctgaccgct
     3421 tcctcgtgct ttacggtatc gccgctcccg attcgcagcg catcgccttc tatcgccttc
     3481 ttgacgagtt cttctgagcg ggactctggg gttcgaaatg accgaccaag cgacgcccaa
     3541 cctgccatca cgagatttcg attccaccgc cgccttctat gaaaggttgg gcttcggaat
     3601 cgttttccgg gacgccggct ggatgatcct ccagcgcggg gatctcatgc tggagttctt
     3661 cgcccaccct agggggaggc taactgaaac acggaaggag acaataccgg aaggaacccg
     3721 cgctatgacg gcaataaaaa gacagaataa aacgcacggt gttgggtcgt ttgttcataa
     3781 acgcggggtt cggtcccagg gctggcactc tgtcgatacc ccaccgagac cccattgggg
     3841 ccaatacgcc cgcgtttctt ccttttcccc accccacccc ccaagttcgg gtgaaggccc
     3901 agggctcgca gccaacgtcg gggcggcagg ccctgccata gcctcaggtt actcatatat
     3961 actttagatt gatttaaaac ttcattttta atttaaaagg atctaggtga agatcctttt
     4021 tgataatctc atgaccaaaa tcccttaacg tgagttttcg ttccactgag cgtcagaccc
     4081 cgtagaaaag atcaaaggat cttcttgaga tccttttttt ctgcgcgtaa tctgctgctt
     4141 gcaaacaaaa aaaccaccgc taccagcggt ggtttgtttg ccggatcaag agctaccaac
     4201 tctttttccg aaggtaactg gcttcagcag agcgcagata ccaaatactg ttcttctagt
     4261 gtagccgtag ttaggccacc acttcaagaa ctctgtagca ccgcctacat acctcgctct
     4321 gctaatcctg ttaccagtgg ctgctgccag tggcgataag tcgtgtctta ccgggttgga
     4381 ctcaagacga tagttaccgg ataaggcgca gcggtcgggc tgaacggggg gttcgtgcac
     4441 acagcccagc ttggagcgaa cgacctacac cgaactgaga tacctacagc gtgagctatg
     4501 agaaagcgcc acgcttcccg aagggagaaa ggcggacagg tatccggtaa gcggcagggt
     4561 cggaacagga gagcgcacga gggagcttcc agggggaaac gcctggtatc tttatagtcc
     4621 tgtcgggttt cgccacctct gacttgagcg tcgatttttg tgatgctcgt caggggggcg
     4681 gagcctatgg aaaaacgcca gcaacgcggc ctttttacgg ttcctggcct tttgctggcc
     4741 ttttgctca
//
